>Addgene plasmid #117382 | pAAV-hSyn1-eYFP | depositor full sequence | sequence record 221537 | pAAV-hSyn1-eYFP sequence 5264 bps
CCTGCAGGCAGCTGCGCGCTCGCTCGCTCACTGAGGCCGCCCGGGCAAAGCCCGGGCGTCGGGCGACCTT
TGGTCGCCCGGCCTCAGTGAGCGAGCGAGCGCGCAGAGAGGGAGTGGCCAACTCCATCACTAGGGGTTCC
TGCGGCCGCACGCGTGTGTCTAGACTGCAGAGGGCCCTGCGTATGAGTGCAAGTGGGTTTTAGGACCAGG
ATGAGGCGGGGTGGGGGTGCCTACCTGACGACCGACCCCGACCCACTGGACAAGCACCCAACCCCCATTC
CCCAAATTGCGCATCCCCTATCAGAGAGGGGGAGGGGAAACAGGATGCGGCGAGGCGCGTGCGCACTGCC
AGCTTCAGCACCGCGGACAGTGCCTTCGCCCCCGCCTGGCGGCGCGCGCCACCGCCGCCTCAGCACTGAA
GGCGCGCTGACGTCACTCGCCGGTCCCCCGCAAACTCCCCTTCCCGGCCACCTTGGTCGCGTCCGCGCCG
CCGCCGGCCCAGCCGGACCGCACCACGCGAGGCGCGAGATAGGGGGGCACGGGCGCGACCATCTGCGCTG
CGGCGCCGGCGACTCAGCGCTGCCTCAGTCTGCGGTGGGCAGCGGAGGAGTCGTGTCGTGCCTGAGAGCG
CAGTCGAGAAGGTACCATGGTGAGCAAGGGCGAGGAGCTGTTCACCGGGGTGGTGCCCATCCTGGTCGAG
CTGGACGGCGACGTAAACGGCCACAAGTTCAGCGTGTCCGGCGAGGGCGAGGGCGATGCCACCTACGGCA
AGCTGACCCTGAAGTTCATCTGCACCACCGGCAAGCTGCCCGTGCCCTGGCCCACCCTCGTGACCACCTT
CGGCTACGGCCTGCAGTGCTTCGCCCGCTACCCCGACCACATGAAGCAGCACGACTTCTTCAAGTCCGCC
ATGCCCGAAGGCTACGTCCAGGAGCGCACCATCTTCTTCAAGGACGACGGCAACTACAAGACCCGCGCCG
AGGTGAAGTTCGAGGGCGACACCCTGGTGAACCGCATCGAGCTGAAGGGCATCGACTTCAAGGAGGACGG
CAACATCCTGGGGCACAAGCTGGAGTACAACTACAACAGCCACAACGTCTATATCATGGCCGACAAGCAG
AAGAACGGCATCAAGGTGAACTTCAAGATCCGCCACAACATCGAGGACGGCAGCGTGCAGCTCGCCGACC
ACTACCAGCAGAACACCCCCATCGGCGACGGCCCCGTGCTGCTGCCCGACAACCACTACCTGAGCTACCA
GTCCGCCCTGAGCAAAGACCCCAACGAGAAGCGCGATCACATGGTCCTGCTGGAGTTCGTGACCGCCGCC
GGGATCACTCTCGGCATGGACGAGCTGTACAAGTAAGAATTCGATATCAAGCTTATCGATAATCAACCTC
TGGATTACAAAATTTGTGAAAGATTGACTGGTATTCTTAACTATGTTGCTCCTTTTACGCTATGTGGATA
CGCTGCTTTAATGCCTTTGTATCATGCTATTGCTTCCCGTATGGCTTTCATTTTCTCCTCCTTGTATAAA
TCCTGGTTGCTGTCTCTTTATGAGGAGTTGTGGCCCGTTGTCAGGCAACGTGGCGTGGTGTGCACTGTGT
TTGCTGACGCAACCCCCACTGGTTGGGGCATTGCCACCACCTGTCAGCTCCTTTCCGGGACTTTCGCTTT
CCCCCTCCCTATTGCCACGGCGGAACTCATCGCCGCCTGCCTTGCCCGCTGCTGGACAGGGGCTCGGCTG
TTGGGCACTGACAATTCCGTGGTGTTGTCGGGGAAATCATCGTCCTTTCCTTGGCTGCTCGCCTATGTTG
CCACCTGGATTCTGCGCGGGACGTCCTTCTGCTACGTCCCTTCGGCCCTCAATCCAGCGGACCTTCCTTC
CCGCGGCCTGCTGCCGGCTCTGCGGCCTCTTCCGCGTCTTCGCCTTCGCCCTCAGACGAGTCGGATCTCC
CTTTGGGCCGCCTCCCCGCATCGATACCGAGCGCTGCTCGAGAGATCTACGGGTGGCATCCCTGTGACCC
CTCCCCAGTGCCTCTCCTGGCCCTGGAAGTTGCCACTCCAGTGCCCACCAGCCTTGTCCTAATAAAATTA
AGTTGCATCATTTTGTCTGACTAGGTGTCCTTCTATAATATTATGGGGTGGAGGGGGGTGGTATGGAGCA
AGGGGCAAGTTGGGAAGACAACCTGTAGGGCCTGCGGGGTCTATTGGGAACCAAGCTGGAGTGCAGTGGC
ACAATCTTGGCTCACTGCAATCTCCGCCTCCTGGGTTCAAGCGATTCTCCTGCCTCAGCCTCCCGAGTTG
TTGGGATTCCAGGCATGCATGACCAGGCTCAGCTAATTTTTGTTTTTTTGGTAGAGACGGGGTTTCACCA
TATTGGCCAGGCTGGTCTCCAACTCCTAATCTCAGGTGATCTACCCACCTTGGCCTCCCAAATTGCTGGG
ATTACAGGCGTGAACCACTGCTCCCTTCCCTGTCCTTCTGATTTTGTAGGTAACCACGTGCGGACCGAGC
GGCCGCAGGAACCCCTAGTGATGGAGTTGGCCACTCCCTCTCTGCGCGCTCGCTCGCTCACTGAGGCCGG
GCGACCAAAGGTCGCCCGACGCCCGGGCTTTGCCCGGGCGGCCTCAGTGAGCGAGCGAGCGCGCAGCTGC
CTGCAGGGGCGCCTGATGCGGTATTTTCTCCTTACGCATCTGTGCGGTATTTCACACCGCATA
[142 nt withheld, positions 2724-2865]
C
[141 nt withheld, positions 2867-3007]
CCTTTGACGTTGGAGTCCACGTTCTTT
[37 nt withheld, positions 3035-3071]
ACCCTATCTCGGGCTATTCTTTTGATTTATAAGGGATTTTGCCGATTTCGGCCTATTGGTTAAAAAATGA
GCTGATTTAACAAAAATTTAACGCGAATTTTAACAAAATATTAACGTTTACAATTTTATGGTGCACTCTC
AGTACAATCTGCTCTGATGCCGCATAGTTAAGCCAGCCCCGACACCCGCCAACACCCGCTGACGCGCCCT
GACGGGCTTGTCTGCTCCCGGCATCCGCTTACAGACAAGCTGTGACCGTCTCCGGGAGCTGCATGTGTCA
GAGGTTTTCACCGTCATCACCGAAACGCGCGAGACGAAAGGGCCTCGTGATACGCCTATTTTTATAGGTT
AATGTCATGATAATAATGGTTTCTTAGACGTCAGGTGGCACTTTTCGGGGAAATGTGCGCGGAACCCCTA
TTTGTTTATTTTTCTAAATACATTCAAATATGTATCCGCTCATGAGACAATAACCCTGATAAATGCTTCA
ATAATATTGAAAAAGGAAGAGTATGAGTATTCAACATTTCCGTGTCGCCCTTATTCCCTTTTTTGCGGCA
TTTTGCCTTCCTGTTTTTGCTCACCCAGAAACGCTGGTGAAAGTAAAAGATGCTGAAGATCAGTTGGGTG
CACGAGTGGGTTACATCGAACTGGATCTCAACAGCGGTAAGATCCTTGAGAGTTTTCGCCCCGAAGAACG
TTTTCCAATGATGAGCACTTTTAAAGTTCTGCTATGTGGCGCGGTATTATCCCGTATTGACGCCGGGCAA
GAGCAACTCGGTCGCCGCATACACTATTCTCAGAATGACTTGGTTGAGTACTCACCAGTCACAGAAAAGC
ATCTTACGGATGGCATGACAGTAAGAGAATTATGCAGTGCTGCCATAACCATGAGTGATAACACTGCGGC
CAACTTACTTCTGACAACGATCGGAGGACCGAAGGAGCTAACCGCTTTTTTGCACAACATGGGGGATCAT
GTAACTCGCCTTGATCGTTGGGAACCGGAGCTGAATGAAGCCATACCAAACGACGAGCGTGACACCACGA
TGCCTGTAGCAATGGCAACAACGTTGCGCAAACTATTAACTGGCGAACTACTTACTCTAGCTTCCCGGCA
ACAATTAATAGACTGGATGGAGGCGGATAAAGTTGCAGGACCACTTCTGCGCTCGGCCCTTCCGGCTGGC
TGGTTTATTGCTGATAAATCTGGAGCCGGTGAGCGTGGGTCTCGCGGTATCATTGCAGCACTGGGGCCAG
ATGGTAAGCCCTCCCGTATCGTAGTTATCTACACGACGGGGAGTCAGGCAACTATGGATGAACGAAATAG
ACAGATCGCTGAGATAGGTGCCTCACTGATTAAGCATTGGTAACTGTCAGACCAAGTTTACTCATATATA
CTTTAGATTGATTTAAAACTTCATTTTTAATTTAAAAGGATCTAGGTGAAGATCCTTTTTGATAATCTCA
TGACCAAAATCCCTTAACGTGAGTTTTCGTTCCACTGAGCGTCAGACCCCGTAGAAAAGATCAAAGGATC
TTCTTGAGATCCTTTTTTTCTGCGCGTAATCTGCTGCTTGCAAACAAAAAAACCACCGCTACCAGCGGTG
GTTTGTTTGCCGGATCAAGAGCTACCAACTCTTTTTCCGAAGGTAACTGGCTTCAGCAGAGCGCAGATAC
CAAATACTGTCCTTCTAGTGTAGCCGTAGTTAGGCCACCACTTCAAGAACTCTGTAGCACCGCCTACATA
CCTCGCTCTGCTAATCCTGTTACCAGTGGCTGCTGCCAGTGGCGATAAGTCGTGTCTTACCGGGTTGGAC
TCAAGACGATAGTTACCGGATAAGGCGCAGCGGTCGGGCTGAACGGGGGGTTCGTGCACACAGCCCAGCT
TGGAGCGAACGACCTACACCGAACTGAGATACCTACAGCGTGAGCTATGAGAAAGCGCCACGCTTCCCGA
AGGGAGAAAGGCGGACAGGTATCCGGTAAGCGGCAGGGTCGGAACAGGAGAGCGCACGAGGGAGCTTCCA
GGGGGAAACGCCTGGTATCTTTATAGTCCTGTCGGGTTTCGCCACCTCTGACTTGAGCGTCGATTTTTGT
GATGCTCGTCAGGGGGGCGGAGCCTATGGAAAAACGCCAGCAACGCGGCCTTTTTACGGTTCCTGGCCTT
TTGCTGGCCTTTTGCTCACATGT
Features (pLannotate 1.2.2; 14 found; start..end, strand, type, name):
      1..141     -  repeat_region  AAV2 ITR: inverted terminal repeat of adeno-associated virus serotype 2 inverted
    186..633     +  promoter       hSyn promoter: human synapsin I promoter; confers neuron-specific expression (Kügler et al., 2003)
    647..1366    +  CDS            EYFP: enhanced YFP mammalian codon-optimized
   1367..1391    +  misc_feature   MCS (fragment): pBluescript multiple cloning site
   1391..1979    +  misc_feature   WPRE: woodchuck hepatitis virus posttranscriptional regulatory element
   2011..2487    +  polyA_signal   hGH poly(A) signal: human growth hormone polyadenylation signal
   2527..2667    +  repeat_region  AAV2 ITR: inverted terminal repeat of adeno-associated virus serotype 2 inverted
   2672..2723    -  misc_feature   bom (fragment): basis of mobility region from pBR322
   2742..3122    +  rep_origin     M13 ori (sequence partly withheld): M13 bacteriophage origin of replication; arrow indicates direction of (+) strand synthesis
   3198..3247    -  misc_feature   bom (fragment): basis of mobility region from pBR322
   3349..3384    -  CDS            rop (fragment): Rop protein, which maintains plasmids at low copy number; rop
   3479..3583    +  promoter       AmpR promoter: bla
   3584..4444    +  CDS            AmpR: β-lactamase; bla; confers resistance to ampicillin, carbenicillin, and related antibiotics
   4615..5203    +  rep_origin     ori: high-copy-number ColE1/pMB1/pBR322/pUC origin of replication
