>Addgene plasmid #117382 | pAAV-hSyn1-eYFP | addgene full sequence | sequence record 225350 | Addgene NGS Result
GGGGTGGGGGTGCCTACCTGACGACCGACCCCGACCCACTGGACAAGCACCCAACCCCCATTCCCCAAAT
TGCGCATCCCCTATCAGAGAGGGGGAGGGGAAACAGGATGCGGCGAGGCGCGTGCGCACTGCCAGCTTCA
GCACCGCGGACAGTGCCTTCGCCCCCGCCTGGCGGCGCGCGCCACCGCCGCCTCAGCACTGAAGGCGCGC
TGACGTCACTCGCCGGTCCCCCGCAAACTCCCCTTCCCGGCCACCTTGGTCGCGTCCGCGCCGCCGCCGG
CCCAGCCGGACCGCACCACGCGAGGCGCGAGATAGGGGGGCACGGGCGCGACCATCTGCGCTGCGGCGCC
GGCGACTCAGCGCTGCCTCAGTCTGCGGTGGGCAGCGGAGGAGTCGTGTCGTGCCTGAGAGCGCAGTCGA
GAAGGTACCATGGTGAGCAAGGGCGAGGAGCTGTTCACCGGGGTGGTGCCCATCCTGGTCGAGCTGGACG
GCGACGTAAACGGCCACAAGTTCAGCGTGTCCGGCGAGGGCGAGGGCGATGCCACCTACGGCAAGCTGAC
CCTGAAGTTCATCTGCACCACCGGCAAGCTGCCCGTGCCCTGGCCCACCCTCGTGACCACCTTCGGCTAC
GGCCTGCAGTGCTTCGCCCGCTACCCCGACCACATGAAGCAGCACGACTTCTTCAAGTCCGCCATGCCCG
AAGGCTACGTCCAGGAGCGCACCATCTTCTTCAAGGACGACGGCAACTACAAGACCCGCGCCGAGGTGAA
GTTCGAGGGCGACACCCTGGTGAACCGCATCGAGCTGAAGGGCATCGACTTCAAGGAGGACGGCAACATC
CTGGGGCACAAGCTGGAGTACAACTACAACAGCCACAACGTCTATATCATGGCCGACAAGCAGAAGAACG
GCATCAAGGTGAACTTCAAGATCCGCCACAACATCGAGGACGGCAGCGTGCAGCTCGCCGACCACTACCA
GCAGAACACCCCCATCGGCGACGGCCCCGTGCTGCTGCCCGACAACCACTACCTGAGCTACCAGTCCGCC
CTGAGCAAAGACCCCAACGAGAAGCGCGATCACATGGTCCTGCTGGAGTTCGTGACCGCCGCCGGGATCA
CTCTCGGCATGGACGAGCTGTACAAGTAAGAATTCGATATCAAGCTTATCGATAATCAACCTCTGGATTA
CAAAATTTGTGAAAGATTGACTGGTATTCTTAACTATGTTGCTCCTTTTACGCTATGTGGATACGCTGCT
TTAATGCCTTTGTATCATGCTATTGCTTCCCGTATGGCTTTCATTTTCTCCTCCTTGTATAAATCCTGGT
TGCTGTCTCTTTATGAGGAGTTGTGGCCCGTTGTCAGGCAACGTGGCGTGGTGTGCACTGTGTTTGCTGA
CGCAACCCCCACTGGTTGGGGCATTGCCACCACCTGTCAGCTCCTTTCCGGGACTTTCGCTTTCCCCCTC
CCTATTGCCACGGCGGAACTCATCGCCGCCTGCCTTGCCCGCTGCTGGACAGGGGCTCGGCTGTTGGGCA
CTGACAATTCCGTGGTGTTGTCGGGGAAATCATCGTCCTTTCCTTGGCTGCTCGCCTATGTTGCCACCTG
GATTCTGCGCGGGACGTCCTTCTGCTACGTCCCTTCGGCCCTCAATCCAGCGGACCTTCCTTCCCGCGGC
CTGCTGCCGGCTCTGCGGCCTCTTCCGCGTCTTCGCCTTCGCCCTCAGACGAGTCGGATCTCCCTTTGGG
CCGCCTCCCCGCATCGATACCGAGCGCTGCTCGAGAGATCTACGGGTGGCATCCCTGTGACCCCTCCCCA
GTGCCTCTCCTGGCCCTGGAAGTTGCCACTCCAGTGCCCACCAGCCTTGTCCTAATAAAATTAAGTTGCA
TCATTTTGTCTGACTAGGTGTCCTTCTATAATATTATGGGGTGGAGGGGGGTGGTATGGAGCAAGGGGCA
AGTTGGGAAGACAACCTGTAGGGCCTGCGGGGTCTATTGGGAACCAAGCTGGAGTGCAGTGGCACAATCT
TGGCTCACTGCAATCTCCGCCTCCTGGGTTCAAGCGATTCTCCTGCCTCAGCCTCCCGAGTTGTTGGGAT
TCCAGGCATGCATGACCAGGCTCAGCTAATTTTTGTTTTTTTGGTAGAGACGGGGTTTCACCATATTGGC
CAGGCTGGTCTCCAACTCCTAATCTCAGGTGATCTACCCACCTTGGCCTCCCAAATTGCTGGGATTACAG
GCGTGAACCACTGCTCCCTTCCCTGTCCTTCTGATTTTGTAGGTAACCACGTGCGGACCGAGCGGCCGCA
GGAACCCCTAGTGATGGAGTTGGCCACTCCCTCTCTGCGCGCTCGCTCGCTCACTGAGGCCGGGCGACCA
AAGGTCGCCCGACGCCCGGGCTTTGCCCGGGCGGCCTCAGTGAGCGAGCGAGCGCGCAGCTGCCTGCAGG
GGCGCCTGATGCGGTATTTTCTCCTTACGCATCTGTGCGGTATTTCACACCGCATA
[95 nt withheld, positions 2507-2601]
T
[46 nt withheld, positions 2603-2648]
C
[141 nt withheld, positions 2650-2790]
CCTTTGACGTTGGAGTCCACGTTCTTT
[37 nt withheld, positions 2818-2854]
ACTCTATCTCGGGCTATTCTTTTGATTTATAAGGGATTTTGCCGATTTCGGTCTATTGGTTAAAAAATGA
GCTGATTTAACAAAAATTTAACGCGAATTTTAACAAAATATTAACGTTTACAATTTTATGGTGCACTCTC
AGTACAATCTGCTCTGATGCCGCATAGTTAAGCCAGCCCCGACACCCGCCAACACCCGCTGACGCGCCCT
GACGGGCTTGTCTGCTCCCGGCATCCGCTTACAGACAAGCTGTGACCGTCTCCGGGAGCTGCATGTGTCA
GAGGTTTTCACCGTCATCACCGAAACGCGCGAGACGAAAGGGCCTCGTGATACGCCTATTTTTATAGGTT
AATGTCATGATAATAATGGTTTCTTAGACGTCAGGTGGCACTTTTCGGGGAAATGTGCGCGGAACCCCTA
TTTGTTTATTTTTCTAAATACATTCAAATATGTATCCGCTCATGAGACAATAACCCTGATAAATGCTTCA
ATAATATTGAAAAAGGAAGAGTATGAGTATTCAACATTTCCGTGTCGCCCTTATTCCCTTTTTTGCGGCA
TTTTGCCTTCCTGTTTTTGCTCACCCAGAAACGCTGGTGAAAGTAAAAGATGCTGAAGATCAGTTGGGTG
CACGAGTGGGTTACATCGAACTGGATCTCAACAGCGGTAAGATCCTTGAGAGTTTTCGCCCCGAAGAACG
TTTTCCAATGATGAGCACTTTTAAAGTTCTGCTATGTGGCGCGGTATTATCCCGTATTGACGCCGGGCAA
GAGCAACTCGGTCGCCGCATACACTATTCTCAGAATGACTTGGTTGAGTACTCACCAGTCACAGAAAAGC
ATCTTACGGATGGCATGACAGTAAGAGAATTATGCAGTGCTGCCATAACCATGAGTGATAACACTGCGGC
CAACTTACTTCTGACAACGATCGGAGGACCGAAGGAGCTAACCGCTTTTTTGCACAACATGGGGGATCAT
GTAACTCGCCTTGATCGTTGGGAACCGGAGCTGAATGAAGCCATACCAAACGACGAGCGTGACACCACGA
TGCCTGTAGCAATGGCAACAACGTTGCGCAAACTATTAACTGGCGAACTACTTACTCTAGCTTCCCGGCA
ACAATTAATAGACTGGATGGAGGCGGATAAAGTTGCAGGACCACTTCTGCGCTCGGCCCTTCCGGCTGGC
TGGTTTATTGCTGATAAATCTGGAGCCGGTGAGCGTGGGTCTCGCGGTATCATTGCAGCACTGGGGCCAG
ATGGTAAGCCCTCCCGTATCGTAGTTATCTACACGACGGGGAGTCAGGCAACTATGGATGAACGAAATAG
ACAGATCGCTGAGATAGGTGCCTCACTGATTAAGCATTGGTAACTGTCAGACCAAGTTTACTCATATATA
CTTTAGATTGATTTAAAACTTCATTTTTAATTTAAAAGGATCTAGGTGAAGATCCTTTTTGATAATCTCA
TGACCAAAATCCCTTAACGTGAGTTTTCGTTCCACTGAGCGTCAGACCCCGTAGAAAAGATCAAAGGATC
TTCTTGAGATCCTTTTTTTCTGCGCGTAATCTGCTGCTTGCAAACAAAAAAACCACCGCTACCAGCGGTG
GTTTGTTTGCCGGATCAAGAGCTACCAACTCTTTTTCCGAAGGTAACTGGCTTCAGCAGAGCGCAGATAC
CAAATACTGTTCTTCTAGTGTAGCCGTAGTTAGGCCACCACTTCAAGAACTCTGTAGCACCGCCTACATA
CCTCGCTCTGCTAATCCTGTTACCAGTGGCTGCTGCCAGTGGCGATAAGTCGTGTCTTACCGGGTTGGAC
TCAAGACGATAGTTACCGGATAAGGCGCAGCGGTCGGGCTGAACGGGGGGTTCGTGCACACAGCCCAGCT
TGGAGCGAACGACCTACACCGAACTGAGATACCTACAGCGTGAGCTATGAGAAAGCGCCACGCTTCCCGA
AGGGAGAAAGGCGGACAGGTATCCGGTAAGCGGCAGGGTCGGAACAGGAGAGCGCACGAGGGAGCTTCCA
GGGGGAAACGCCTGGTATCTTTATAGTCCTGTCGGGTTTCGCCACCTCTGACTTGAGCGTCGATTTTTGT
GATGCTCGTCAGGGGGGCGGAGCCTATGGAAAAACGCCAGCAACGCGGCCTTTTTACGGTTCCTGGCCTT
TTGCTGGCCTTTTGCTCACATGTCCTGCAGGCAGCTGCGCGCTCGCTCGCTCACTGAGGCCGCCCGGGCG
TCGGGCGACCTTTGGTCGCCCGGCCTCAGTGAGCGAGCGAGCGCGCAGAGAGGGAGTGGCCAACTCCATC
ACTAGGGGTTCCTGCGGCCGCACGCGTGTGTCTAGACTGCAGAGGGCCCTGCGTATGAGTGCAAGTGGGT
TTTAGGACCAGGATGAGGC
Features (pLannotate 1.2.2; 15 found; start..end, strand, type, name):
    430..1149    +  CDS            EYFP: enhanced YFP mammalian codon-optimized
   1150..1174    +  misc_feature   MCS (fragment): pBluescript multiple cloning site
   1174..1762    +  misc_feature   WPRE: woodchuck hepatitis virus posttranscriptional regulatory element
   1794..2270    +  polyA_signal   hGH poly(A) signal: human growth hormone polyadenylation signal
   2310..2450    +  repeat_region  AAV2 ITR: inverted terminal repeat of adeno-associated virus serotype 2 inverted
   2455..2506    -  misc_feature   bom (fragment): basis of mobility region from pBR322
   2525..2980    +  rep_origin     f1 ori (sequence partly withheld): f1 bacteriophage origin of replication; arrow indicates direction of (+) strand synthesis
   2981..3030    -  misc_feature   bom (fragment): basis of mobility region from pBR322
   3132..3167    -  CDS            rop (fragment): Rop protein, which maintains plasmids at low copy number; rop
   3262..3366    +  promoter       AmpR promoter: bla
   3367..4227    +  CDS            AmpR: β-lactamase; bla; confers resistance to ampicillin, carbenicillin, and related antibiotics
   4398..4986    +  rep_origin     ori: high-copy-number ColE1/pMB1/pBR322/pUC origin of replication
   5059..5086    +  repeat_region  AAV2 ITR (fragment): inverted terminal repeat of adeno-associated virus serotype 2 inverted
   5115..5142    +  repeat_region  AAV2 ITR (fragment): inverted terminal repeat of adeno-associated virus serotype 2 inverted
   5222..416     +  promoter       hSyn promoter (across the origin): human synapsin I promoter; confers neuron-specific expression (Kügler et al., 2003)
