[The description below was written by a language model from this plasmid's Addgene catalogue record and pLannotate feature annotations shown in this document.]
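Description:
pAAV-hSyn1-eYFP is an adeno-associated virus transfer plasmid (pAAV backbone, about 5.3 kb in total) that carries a recombinant AAV genome for neuron-directed expression of the yellow fluorescent protein EYFP in mammalian cells. It is maintained in E. coli through a high-copy ColE1/pUC-type origin and selected with ampicillin via the β-lactamase gene and its own promoter. The backbone also contains a filamentous phage origin (annotated as f1 in one sequence record and M13 in the other) and small remnants of pBR322 bom and rop sequences. A recombination-deficient growth strain is listed, which is the usual precaution for keeping the repeat-rich ITRs intact.

The payload lies between two AAV2 inverted terminal repeats, the cis elements required for replication of the genome and its packaging into capsids when rep, cap and helper functions are supplied in trans. Within them, the human synapsin I promoter, which confers neuron-specific expression, drives a 720 bp mammalian codon-optimized EYFP coding sequence. This is followed by a short multiple cloning site fragment, a WPRE to enhance transcript stability and expression, and the human growth hormone polyadenylation signal. No tags, recombinase sites or other conditional elements are annotated, so expression is constitutive wherever the promoter is active.

The depositor sequence shows both ITRs as full-length, whereas the slightly shorter NGS-derived record annotates the upstream ITR only as fragments, a common result of sequencing through ITR hairpins. The plasmid comes from work on systemic AAV vectors for gene delivery in rodents, and the record lists viral preparations in several capsids, consistent with use as a neuronal labelling or control vector.
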