Addgene plasmid #117382: pAAV-hSyn1-eYFP
Purpose: An AAV genome that expresses the fluorescent protein eYFP from the hSyn1 promoter
Depositing lab: Viviana Gradinaru. Publication: Systemic AAV vectors for widespread and targeted gene delivery in rodents. Challis RC, Ravindra Kumar S, Chan KY, Challis C, Beadle K, Jang MJ, Kim HM, Rajendran PS, Tompkins JD, Shivkumar K, Deverman BE, Gradinaru V. Nat Protoc. 2019 Feb;14(2):379-414. doi: 10.1038/s41596-018-0097-3. PubMed 30626963.
Backbone
  Vector backbone: pAAV
  Backbone size w/o insert (bp): 4544
  Total vector size (bp): 5264
  Vector type: Mammalian Expression, AAV
Growth in bacteria
  Bacterial resistance: Ampicillin, 100 μg/mL
  Growth temperature: 37°C
  Growth strain: NEB Stable
  Copy number: High Copy
Gene/Insert
  Gene/Insert name: EYFP
  Species: Synthetic
  Insert size (bp): 720
  Promoter: hSyn1
  Cloning method: Restriction Enzyme; 5′ cloning site ATGgtgagcaagggcg (unknown if destroyed); 3′ cloning site gacgagctgtacaagTAA (unknown if destroyed)
  Sequencing primers: 5′ n/a; 3′ EGFP-N
Terms and licenses: Academic/Nonprofit Terms; Industry Terms: Not Available to Industry
How to cite: pAAV-hSyn1-eYFP was a gift from Viviana Gradinaru (Addgene plasmid # 117382 ; http://n2t.net/addgene:117382 ; RRID:Addgene_117382) For viral preps, please replace (Addgene plasmid # 117382) in the above sentence with: (Addgene viral prep # 117382-AAV1), (Addgene viral prep # 117382-AAV2), (Addgene viral prep # 117382-AAV5), (Addgene viral prep # 117382-AAV8), (Addgene viral prep # 117382-AAV9), (Addgene viral prep # 117382-AAVrg), or (Addgene viral prep # 117382-PHPeB)
